>Addgene plasmid #211676 | pCF821-sgCIDE-32_U6-sgRNA-EF1a-mNeonGreen | addgene full sequence | sequence record 420066 | Addgene NGS Result
GTCGACGGATCGGGAGATCTCCCGATCCCCTATGGTGCACTCTCAGTACAATCTGCTCTGATGCCGCATA
GTTAAGCCAGTATCTGCTCCCTGCTTGTGTGTTGGAGGTCGCTGAGTAGTGCGCGAGCAAAATTTAAGCT
ACAACAAGGCAAGGCTTGACCGACAATTGCATGAAGAATCTGCTTAGGGTTAGGCGTTTTGCGCTGCTTC
GCGATGTACGGGCCAGATATTGACATTGATTATTGACTAGTTATTAATAGTAATCAATTACGGGGTCATT
AGTTCATAGCCCATATATGGAGTTCCGCGTTACATAACTTACGGTAAATGGCCCGCCTGGCTGACCGCCC
AACGACCCCCGCCCATTGACGTCAATAATGACGTATGTTCCCATAGTAACGCCAATAGGGACTTTCCATT
GACGTCAATGGGTGGAGTATTTACGGTAAACTGCCCACTTGGCAGTACATCAAGTGTATCATATGCCAAG
TACGCCCCCTATTGACGTCAATGACGGTAAATGGCCCGCCTGGCATTATGCCCAGTACATGACCTTATGG
GACTTTCCTACTTGGCAGTACATCTACGTATTAGTCATCGCTATTACCATGGTGATGCGGTTTTGGCAGT
ACATCAATGGGCGTGGATAGCGGTTTGACTCACGGGGATTTCCAAGTCTCCACCCCATTGACGTCAATGG
GAGTTTGTTTTGGCACCAAAATCAACGGGACTTTCCAAAATGTCGTAACAACTCCGCCCCATTGACGCAA
ATGGGCGGTAGGCGTGTACGGTGGGAGGTCTATATAAGCAGCGCGTTTTGCCTGTACTGGGTCTCTCTGG
TTAGACCAGATCTGAGCCTGGGAGCTCTCTGGCTAACTAGGGAACCCACTGCTTAAGCCTCAATAAAGCT
TGCCTTGAGTGCTTCAAGTAGTGTGTGCCCGTCTGTTGTGTGACTCTGGTAACTAGAGATCCCTCAGACC
CTTTTAGTCAGTGTGGAAAATCTCTAGCAGTGGCGCCCGAACAGGGACTTGAAAGCGAAAGGGAAACCAG
AGGAGCTCTCTCGACGCAGGACTCGGCTTGCTGAAGCGCGCACGGCAAGAGGCGAGGGGCGGCGACTGGT
GAGTACGCCAAAAATTTTGACTAGCGGAGGCTAGAAGGAGAGAGATGGGTGCGAGAGCGTCAGTATTAAG
CGGGGGAGAATTAGATCGCGATGGGAAAAAATTCGGTTAAGGCCAGGGGGAAAGAAAAAATATAAATTAA
AACATATAGTATGGGCAAGCAGGGAGCTAGAACGATTCGCAGTTAATCCTGGCCTGTTAGAAACATCAGA
AGGCTGTAGACAAATACTGGGACAGCTACAACCATCCCTTCAGACAGGATCAGAAGAACTTAGATCATTA
TATAATACAGTAGCAACCCTCTATTGTGTGCATCAAAGGATAGAGATAAAAGACACCAAGGAAGCTTTAG
ACAAGATAGAGGAAGAGCAAAACAAAAGTAAGACCACCGCACAGCAAGCGGCCGCTGATCTTCAGACCTG
GAGGAGGAGATATGAGGGACAATTGGAGAAGTGAATTATATAAATATAAAGTAGTAAAAATTGAACCATT
AGGAGTAGCACCCACCAAGGCAAAGAGAAGAGTGGTGCAGAGAGAAAAAAGAGCAGTGGGAATAGGAGCT
TTGTTCCTTGGGTTCTTGGGAGCAGCAGGAAGCACTATGGGCGCAGCGTCAATGACGCTGACGGTACAGG
CCAGACAATTATTGTCTGGTATAGTGCAGCAGCAGAACAATTTGCTGAGGGCTATTGAGGCGCAACAGCA
TCTGTTGCAACTCACAGTCTGGGGCATCAAGCAGCTCCAGGCAAGAATCCTGGCTGTGGAAAGATACCTA
AAGGATCAACAGCTCCTGGGGATTTGGGGTTGCTCTGGAAAACTCATTTGCACCACTGCTGTGCCTTGGA
ATGCTAGTTGGAGTAATAAATCTCTGGAACAGATTTGGAATCACACGACCTGGATGGAGTGGGACAGAGA
AATTAACAATTACACAAGCTTAATACACTCCTTAATTGAAGAATCGCAAAACCAGCAAGAAAAGAATGAA
CAAGAATTATTGGAATTAGATAAATGGGCAAGTTTGTGGAATTGGTTTAACATAACAAATTGGCTGTGGT
ATATAAAATTATTCATAATGATAGTAGGAGGCTTGGTAGGTTTAAGAATAGTTTTTGCTGTACTTTCTAT
AGTGAATAGAGTTAGGCAGGGATATTCACCATTATCGTTTCAGACCCACCTCCCAACCCCGAGGGGACCC
GACAGGCCCGAAGGAATAGAAGAAGAAGGTGGAGAGAGAGACAGAGACAGATCCATTCGATTAGTGAACG
GATCGGCACTGCGTGCGCCAATTCTGCAGACAAATGGCAGTATTCATCCACAATTTTAAAAGAAAAGGGG
GGATTGGGGGGTACAGTGCAGGGGAAAGAATAGTAGACATAATAGCAACAGACATACAAACTAAAGAATT
ACAAAAACAAATTACAAAAATTCAAAATTTTCGGGTTTATTACAGGGACAGCAGAGATCCAGTTTGGTTA
ATTAAGGTACCGAGGGCCTATTTCCCATGATTCCTTCATATTTGCATATACGATACAAGGCTGTTAGAGA
GATAATTAGAATTAATTTGACTGTAAACACAAAGATATTAGTACAAAATACGTGACGTAGAAAGTAATAA
TTTCTTGGGTAGTTTGCAGTTTTAAAATTATGTTTTAAAATGGACTATCATATGCTTACCGTAACTTGAA
AGTATTTCGATTTCTTGGCTTTATATATCTTGTGGAAAGGACGAAACACCGGAAGTCCTAGCCAGAGCAA
TGTTTAAGAGCTATGCTGGAAACAGCATAGCAAGTTTAAATAAGGCTAGTCCGTTATCAACTTGAAAAAG
TGGCACCGAGTCGGTGCTTTTTTTGAATTCGCTAGCTAGGTCTTGAAAGGAGTGGGAATTGGCTCCGGTG
CCCGTCAGTGGGCAGAGCGCACATCGCCCACAGTCCCCGAGAAGTTGGGGGGAGGGGTCGGCAATTGATC
CGGTGCCTAGAGAAGGTGGCGCGGGGTAAACTGGGAAAGTGATGTCGTGTACTGGCTCCGCCTTTTTCCC
GAGGGTGGGGGAGAACCGTATATAAGTGCAGTAGTCGCCGTGAACGTTCTTTTTCGCAACGGGTTTGCCG
CCAGAACACAGGTAAGTGCCGTGTGTGGTTCCCGCGGGCCTGGCCTCTTTACGGGTTATGGCCCTTGCGT
GCCTTGAATTACTTCCACTGGCTGCAGTACGTGATTCTTGATCCCGAGCTTCGGGTTGGAAGTGGGTGGG
AGAGTTCGAGGCCTTGCGCTTAAGGAGCCCCTTCGCCTCGTGCTTGAGTTGAGGCCTGGCCTGGGCGCTG
GGGCCGCCGCGTGCGAATCTGGTGGCACCTTCGCGCCTGTCTCGCTGCTTTCGATAAGTCTCTAGCCATT
TAAAATTTTTGATGACCTGCTGCGACGCTTTTTTTCTGGCAAGATAGTCTTGTAAATGCGGGCCAAGATC
TGCACACTGGTATTTCGGTTTTTGGGGCCGCGGGCGGCGACGGGGCCCGTGCGTCCCAGCGCACATGTTC
GGCGAGGCGGGGCCTGCGAGCGCGGCCACCGAGAATCGGACGGGGGTAGTCTCAAGCTGGCCGGCCTGCT
CTGGTGCCTGGCCTCGCGCCGCCGTGTATCGCCCCGCCCTGGGCGGCAAGGCTGGCCCGGTCGGCACCAG
TTGCGTGAGCGGAAAGATGGCCGCTTCCCGGCCCTGCTGCAGGGAGCTCAAAATGGAGGACGCGGCGCTC
GGGAGAGCGGGCGGGTGAGTCACCCACACAAAGGAAAAGGGCCTTTCCGTCCTCAGCCGTCGCTTCATGT
GACTCCACGGAGTACCGGGCGCCGTCCAGGCACCTCGATTAGTTCTCGAGCTTTTGGAGTACGTCGTCTT
TAGGTTGGGGGGAGGGGTTTTATGCGATGGAGTTTCCCCACACTGAGTGGGTGGAGACTGAAGTTAGGCC
AGCTTGGCACTTGATGTAATTCTCCTTGGAATTTGCCCTTTTTGAGTTTGGATCTTGGTTCATTCTCAAG
CCTCAGACAGTGGTTCAAAGTTTTTTTCTTCCATTTCAGGTGTCGTGAACCGGTTCTAGAGCGCTGCCAC
CATGGTCAGTAAGGGCGAAGAAGATAATATGGCTTCCTTGCCTGCCACACATGAACTCCACATATTCGGG
TCTATCAACGGCGTGGACTTCGACATGGTTGGGCAAGGAACCGGAAATCCCAACGATGGATACGAGGAGC
TGAACCTGAAGTCAACGAAAGGTGATCTTCAATTCTCCCCCTGGATTCTCGTCCCTCACATTGGCTATGG
TTTCCACCAGTACCTCCCGTACCCTGACGGGATGTCTCCATTCCAAGCCGCAATGGTAGATGGGTCAGGC
TACCAAGTTCACAGAACTATGCAGTTTGAAGATGGTGCATCTCTGACAGTAAATTACAGGTATACCTACG
AAGGTTCACACATCAAAGGAGAAGCTCAGGTGAAAGGTACGGGATTCCCAGCAGACGGCCCAGTAATGAC
CAATTCCCTCACGGCTGCCGACTGGTGCAGGAGTAAAAAGACATATCCAAATGACAAGACTATTATCTCT
ACTTTCAAATGGTCTTATACGACAGGCAACGGAAAGAGGTATCGGTCAACCGCGCGCACAACATATACGT
TTGCTAAGCCTATGGCTGCCAATTATCTGAAAAATCAGCCCATGTATGTATTTAGAAAAACCGAACTGAA
GCACTCCAAAACTGAATTGAACTTCAAAGAGTGGCAAAAGGCCTTCACCGATGTCATGGGCATGGATGAA
TTGTATAAGTGAACGCGTTAAGTCGACAATCAACCTCTGGATTACAAAATTTGTGAAAGATTGACTGGTA
TTCTTAACTATGTTGCTCCTTTTACGCTATGTGGATACGCTGCTTTAATGCCTTTGTATCATGCTATTGC
TTCCCGTATGGCTTTCATTTTCTCCTCCTTGTATAAATCCTGGTTGCTGTCTCTTTATGAGGAGTTGTGG
CCCGTTGTCAGGCAACGTGGCGTGGTGTGCACTGTGTTTGCTGACGCAACCCCCACTGGTTGGGGCATTG
CCACCACCTGTCAGCTCCTTTCCGGGACTTTCGCTTTCCCCCTCCCTATTGCCACGGCGGAACTCATCGC
CGCCTGCCTTGCCCGCTGCTGGACAGGGGCTCGGCTGTTGGGCACTGACAATTCCGTGGTGTTGTCGGGG
AAATCATCGTCCTTTCCTTGGCTGCTCGCCTGTGTTGCCACCTGGATTCTGCGCGGGACGTCCTTCTGCT
ACGTCCCTTCGGCCCTCAATCCAGCGGACCTTCCTTCCCGCGGCCTGCTGCCGGCTCTGCGGCCTCTTCC
GCGTCTTCGCCTTCGCCCTCAGACGAGTCGGATCTCCCTTTGGGCCGCCTCCCCGCGTCGACTTTAAGAC
CAATGACTTACAAGGCAGCTGTAGATCTTAGCCACTTTTTAAAAGAAAAGGGGGGACTGGAAGGGCTAAT
TCACTCCCAACGAAGACAAGATCTGCTTTTTGCTTGTACTGGGTCTCTCTGGTTAGACCAGATCTGAGCC
TGGGAGCTCTCTGGCTAACTAGGGAACCCACTGCTTAAGCCTCAATAAAGCTTGCCTTGAGTGCTTCAAG
TAGTGTGTGCCCGTCTGTTGTGTGACTCTGGTAACTAGAGATCCCTCAGACCCTTTTAGTCAGTGTGGAA
AATCTCTAGCAGGGCCCGTTTAAACCCGCTGATCAGCCTCGACTGTGCCTTCTAGTTGCCAGCCATCTGT
TGTTTGCCCCTCCCCCGTGCCTTCCTTGACCCTGGAAGGTGCCACTCCCACTGTCCTTTCCTAATAAAAT
GAGGAAATTGCATCGCATTGTCTGAGTAGGTGTCATTCTATTCTGGGGGGTGGGGTGGGGCAGGACAGCA
AGGGGGAGGATTGGGAAGACAATAGCAGGCATGCTGGGGATGCGGTGGGCTCTATGGCTTCTGAGGCGGA
AAGAACCAGCCATTAATGAAAAGAACCAGCCATTAATGAATCGGCCAACGCGCGGGGAGAGGCGGTTTGC
GTATTGGGCGCTCTTCCGCTTCCTCGCTCACTGACTCGCTGCGCTCGGTCGTTCGGCTGCGGCGAGCGGT
ATCAGCTCACTCAAAGGCGGTAATACGGTTATCCACAGAATCAGGGGATAACGCAGGAAAGAACATGTGA
GCAAAAGGCCAGCAAAAGGCCAGGAACCGTAAAAAGGCCGCGTTGCTGGCGTTTTTCCATAGGCTCCGCC
CCCCTGACGAGCATCACAAAAATCGACGCTCAAGTCAGAGGTGGCGAAACCCGACAGGACTATAAAGATA
CCAGGCGTTTCCCCCTGGAAGCTCCCTCGTGCGCTCTCCTGTTCCGACCCTGCCGCTTACCGGATACCTG
TCCGCCTTTCTCCCTTCGGGAAGCGTGGCGCTTTCTCATAGCTCACGCTGTAGGTATCTCAGTTCGGTGT
AGGTCGTTCGCTCCAAGCTGGGCTGTGTGCACGAACCCCCCGTTCAGCCCGACCGCTGCGCCTTATCCGG
TAACTATCGTCTTGAGTCCAACCCGGTAAGACACGACTTATCGCCACTGGCAGCAGCCACTGGTAACAGG
ATTAGCAGAGCGAGGTATGTAGGCGGTGCTACAGAGTTCTTGAAGTGGTGGCCTAACTACGGCTACACTA
GAAGAACAGTATTTGGTATCTGCGCTCTGCTGAAGCCAGTTACCTTCGGAAAAAGAGTTGGTAGCTCTTG
ATCCGGCAAACAAACCACCGCTGGTAGCGGTGGTTTTTTTGTTTGCAAGCAGCAGATTACGCGCAGAAAA
AAAGGATCTCAAGAAGATCCTTTGATCTTTTCTACGGGGTCTGACGCTCAGTGGAACGAAAACTCACGTT
AAGGGATTTTGGTCATGAGATTATCAAAAAGGATCTTCACCTAGATCCTTTTAAATTAAAAATGAAGTTT
TAAATCAATCTAAAGTATATATGAGTAAACTTGGTCTGACAGTTACCAATGCTTAATCAGTGAGGCACCT
ATCTCAGCGATCTGTCTATTTCGTTCATCCATAGTTGCCTGACTCCCCGTCGTGTAGATAACTACGATAC
GGGAGGGCTTACCATCTGGCCCCAGTGCTGCAATGATACCGCGAGACCCACGCTCACCGGCTCCAGATTT
ATCAGCAATAAACCAGCCAGCCGGAAGGGCCGAGCGCAGAAGTGGTCCTGCAACTTTATCCGCCTCCATC
CAGTCTATTAATTGTTGCCGGGAAGCTAGAGTAAGTAGTTCGCCAGTTAATAGTTTGCGCAACGTTGTTG
CCATTGCTACAGGCATCGTGGTGTCACGCTCGTCGTTTGGTATGGCTTCATTCAGCTCCGGTTCCCAACG
ATCAAGGCGAGTTACATGATCCCCCATGTTGTGCAAAAAAGCGGTTAGCTCCTTCGGTCCTCCGATCGTT
GTCAGAAGTAAGTTGGCCGCAGTGTTATCACTCATGGTTATGGCAGCACTGCATAATTCTCTTACTGTCA
TGCCATCCGTAAGATGCTTTTCTGTGACTGGTGAGTACTCAACCAAGTCATTCTGAGAATAGTGTATGCG
GCGACCGAGTTGCTCTTGCCCGGCGTCAATACGGGATAATACCGCGCCACATAGCAGAACTTTAAAAGTG
CTCATCATTGGAAAACGTTCTTCGGGGCGAAAACTCTCAAGGATCTTACCGCTGTTGAGATCCAGTTCGA
TGTAACCCACTCGTGCACCCAACTGATCTTCAGCATCTTTTACTTTCACCAGCGTTTCTGGGTGAGCAAA
AACAGGAAGGCAAAATGCCGCAAAAAAGGGAATAAGGGCGACACGGAAATGTTGAATACTCATACTCTTC
CTTTTTCAATATTATTGAAGCATTTATCAGGGTTATTGTCTCATGAGCGGATACATATTTGAATGTATTT
AGAAAAATAAACAAATAGGGGTTCCGCGCACATTTCCCCGAAAAGTGCCACCTGAC
Features (pLannotate 1.2.2; 25 found; start..end, strand, type, name):
     31..83      -  misc_feature   bom (fragment): basis of mobility region from pBR322
    232..611     +  enhancer       CMV enhancer: human cytomegalovirus immediate early enhancer
    612..811     +  promoter       CMV promoter: human cytomegalovirus (CMV) immediate early promoter
    829..1009    +  LTR            5' LTR (truncated): truncated 5' long terminal repeat (LTR) from HIV-1
   1056..1181    +  misc_feature   HIV-1 Ψ: packaging signal of human immunodeficiency virus type 1
   1165..1528    +  CDS            HIV-1 gag (fragment): gag protein from human immunodeficiency virus 1; gag
   1674..1907    +  misc_feature   RRE: The Rev response element (RRE) of HIV-1 allows for Rev-dependent mRNA export from the nucleus to the cytoplasm.
   2284..2384    +  CDS            Rev (fragment): human immunodeficiency virus 1 (HIV-1) Rev protein; rev; enhances nuclear export of unspliced and incompletely spliced viral mRNAs
   2434..2551    +  misc_feature   cPPT/CTS: central polypurine tract and central termination sequence of HIV-1
   2602..2842    +  promoter       U6 promoter: RNA polymerase III promoter for human U6 snRNA
   2890..2957    +  misc_RNA       tracrRNA (fragment): trans-activating CRISPR RNA for the Streptococcus pyogenes CRISPR/Cas9 system
   2976..2994    +  CDS            small t antigen (fragment): SV40 (simian virus 40) small t antigen
   3020..3231    +  promoter       EF-1α core promoter: core promoter for human elongation factor EF-1α
   3232..3340    +  intron         EF-1α intron A (fragment): intron upstream of the start codon of human EF-1α
   3966..4169    +  intron         EF-1α intron A: truncated intron upstream of the start codon of human EF-1α
   4202..4909    +  CDS            mNeonGreen: mNeonGreen is a basic (constitutively fluorescent) green/yellow fluorescent protein published in 2013, derived from Branchiostoma lanceolatum. It is reported to be a very rapidly-maturing monomer with moderate acid sensitivity.
   4928..5516    +  misc_feature   WPRE: woodchuck hepatitis virus posttranscriptional regulatory element
   5567..5586    +  misc_feature   cPPT/CTS (fragment): central polypurine tract and central termination sequence of HIV-1
   5588..5821    +  LTR            3' LTR (ΔU3): self-inactivating 3' long terminal repeat (LTR) from HIV-1
   5853..6077    +  polyA_signal   bGH poly(A) signal: bovine growth hormone polyadenylation signal
   6081..6100    +  promoter       SV40 promoter (fragment): SV40 enhancer and early promoter
   6121..6171    -  CDS            lacI (fragment): lac repressor; lacI; The lac repressor binds to the lac operator to inhibit transcription in E. coli. This inhibition can be relieved by adding lactose or isopropyl-β-D-thiogalactopyranoside (IPTG).
   6354..6942    -  rep_origin     ori: high-copy-number ColE1/pMB1/pBR322/pUC origin of replication
   7113..7973    -  CDS            AmpR: β-lactamase; bla; confers resistance to ampicillin, carbenicillin, and related antibiotics
   7974..8078    -  promoter       AmpR promoter: bla
