[The description below was written by a language model from this plasmid's Addgene catalogue record and pLannotate feature annotations shown in this document.]
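Description:
pCF821-sgCIDE-32_U6-sgRNA-EF1a-mNeonGreen is a third-generation-style, self-inactivating HIV-1 lentiviral transfer plasmid of about 8.1 kb, built on the pCF821 backbone for CRISPR guide RNA delivery to mammalian cells. It is propagated in E. coli through a high-copy ColE1/pUC-type origin and selected with ampicillin via the β-lactamase gene. A recombination-deficient strain is recorded for growth, as is common for LTR-containing vectors. The viral genome is transcribed in packaging cells from a CMV enhancer/promoter fused to a truncated 5' LTR. It carries the Ψ packaging signal with adjoining gag sequence, the Rev response element for Rev-dependent nuclear export, and the cPPT/CTS, which aids nuclear import of the reverse-transcribed genome. It ends in a ΔU3 3' LTR, followed by a bGH polyadenylation signal.

The payload consists of two expression units. A human U6 RNA polymerase III promoter drives a single guide RNA made up of the sgCIDE-32 spacer and a Streptococcus pyogenes Cas9 tracrRNA-derived scaffold. Downstream, an EF-1α promoter with its intron A sequences expresses the monomeric green/yellow fluorescent protein mNeonGreen. A WPRE follows to enhance transcript stability and expression. The fluorescent marker allows transduced cells to be identified or sorted.

The catalogue insert name mentions SpyCas9, but the feature table shows no Cas9 coding sequence, and the construct's size and name are consistent with a guide-only vector. Cas9 would presumably have to be supplied separately. The record does not state the genomic target of sgCIDE-32. The associated publication concerns CRISPR targeting of non-coding genomic sequences and temozolomide mutational signatures in glioma cells.
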