Addgene plasmid #211676: pCF821-sgCIDE-32_U6-sgRNA-EF1a-mNeonGreen
Purpose: U6-sgRNA-EF1a-mNeonGreen
Depositing lab: Christof Fellmann. Depositing organization: J. David Gladstone Institutes. Publication: Targeting the non-coding genome and temozolomide signature enables CRISPR-mediated glioma oncolysis. Tan IL, Perez AR, Lew RJ, Sun X, Baldwin A, Zhu YK, Shah MM, Berger MS, Doudna JA, Fellmann C. Cell Rep. 2023 Nov 28;42(11):113339. doi: 10.1016/j.celrep.2023.113339. Epub 2023 Nov 2. PubMed 37917583.
Backbone
  Vector backbone: pCF821
  Vector type: Mammalian Expression, Lentiviral, CRISPR
Growth in bacteria
  Bacterial resistance: Ampicillin, 100 μg/mL
  Growth temperature: 37°C
  Growth strain: NEB Stable
  Copy number: Unknown
Gene/Insert
  Gene/Insert name: SpyCas9 and sgCIDE-32 guide RNA vector
  gRNA/shRNA sequence: GAAGTCCTAGCCAGAGCAAT
Terms and licenses: Academic/Nonprofit Terms; Industry Terms: Not Available to Industry
How to cite: pCF821-sgCIDE-32_U6-sgRNA-EF1a-mNeonGreen was a gift from Christof Fellmann (Addgene plasmid # 211676 ; http://n2t.net/addgene:211676 ; RRID:Addgene_211676)
